>Addgene plasmid #225819 | pGLU_11 | addgene full sequence | sequence record 449876 | Addgene NGS Result
GTAAAACGACGGCCAGTCATGCATAATCCGCACGCATCTGGAATAAGGAAGTGCCATTCCGCCTGACCTT
AGCGTGCGAACAGCACGCTATTGTTGTATCATTACTCGCATCCATTCTCAGGCTGTCTCGTCTCGTCTCC
GAGCTCTTCAATGAGGAGTACGGCCAGCCTCGCAGAGCAGGATTCCCGTTGAGCACCGCCAGGTGCGAAT
AAGGGACAGTGAAGAAGGAACACCCGCTCGCGGGTGGGCCTACTTCACCTATCCTGCCCGGCTGACGCCG
TTGGATACACCAAGGAAAGTCTACACGAACCCTTTGGCAAAATCCTGTATATCGTGCGAAAAAGGATGGA
TATACCGAAAAAATCGCTATAATGACCCCGAAGCAGGGTTATGCAGCGGAAAAGTCGTTGGGATTGTCCT
GACCGAAGCGGGACAGGTCCACGAGCAGGCAATGCTTGTTGGGCATGGTGAGGTGGATGTCTTTCACTTC
CGGCACGCAGCCGAGGACTTTTTGCGCCATATCGTAAAGTGTGTGCTGAACGGATTCGCTTTCGTGTTCA
GCGAAAGAGGCGAGAAGGAGATTCCAAGCTTATTCAACATAGTTCCCTTCAAGAGCGATACAACGATTAT
AACGACCTTCCAATTTTTTGATACCATTTTGGTAGTACTCCTTCGGTTTTGCCTCAAAATAGGCCTCAGT
TTCGGCGATCACCTCTTCATTGCAGCCAAATTTTTTCCCTGCGAGCATCCTTTTGAGGTCTGAGAACAAG
AAAAAGTCGCTGGGGGCCAGATCTGGAGAATACGGCGGGTGGGGAAGCAATTCGAAGCCCAATTCATGAA
TTTTTGCCATCGTTCTCAATGACTTGTGGCACGGTGCGTTGTCTTGGTGGAACAACACTTTTTTCTTCTT
CATGTGGGGCCGTTTTGCCGCGATTTCGACCTTCAAACGCTCCAATAACGCCATATAATAGTCACTGTTG
ATGGTTTTTCCCTTCTCAAGATAATCGATAAAAATTATTCCATGCGCATCCCAAAAAACAGAGGCCATTA
CTTTGCCAGCGGACTTTTGAGTCTTTCCACGCTTCGGAGACGGTTCACCGGTCGCTGTCCACTCAGCCGA
CTGTCGATTGGACTCAGGAGTGTAGTGATGGAGCCATGTTTCATCCATTGTCACATATCGACGGAAAAAC
TCGGGTGTATTACGAGTTAACAGCTGCAAACACCGCTTAGAATCATCAACACGTCGTTGTTTTTGGTCAA
ATGTGAGCTCGCGCGGCACCCATTTCGCACAGAGCTTCCGCATATCCAAATATTGATGAATGATATGACC
AACACGTTCCTTTGATATCTTTAAGGCCTCTGCTATCTCGATCAACTTCATTTTACGGTCATTCAAAATC
ATTTTGTGGATTTTTTTGATGTTTTCGTCGGTAACCACCTCTTTCGGGCGTCCACTGCGTTCACCGTCCT
CCGTGCTCATTTCACCACGCTTGAATTTTGCATACCAATCAATTATTGTTGATTTCCCTGGGGCAGAGTC
CGGAAACTCATTATCAAGCCAAGTTTTTGCTTCCACTGTATTTTTTCCCTTCAGAAAACAGTATTTTATC
AAAACACGAAATTCCTTTTTTTCCATTGAGACCCAGTCGAAAGTGAAACGTGATTTCATGCGTCATTTTG
AACATTTTGTAAATCTTATTTAATAATGTGTGCGGCAATTCACATTTAATTTATGAATGTTTTCTTAACA
TCGCGGCAACTCAAGAAACGGCAGGTTCGGATCTTAGCTACTAGAGAAAGAGGAGAAATACTAGATGGTG
AGTAAGGGTGAAGCCGTGATTAAAGAGTTCATGCGCTTCAAAGTGCATATGGAGGGCTCAATGAACGGCC
ATGAATTTGAAATTGAAGGTGAAGGAGAAGGCCGTCCGTATGAGGGCACCCAGACCGCCAAACTGAAAGT
CACAAAGGGTGGCCCGCTGCCGTTTTCGTGGGATATTTTATCCCCTCAATTCATGTACGGCAGCCGGGCG
TTTATTAAACACCCGGCGGATATCCCGGATTACTATAAGCAATCTTTTCCAGAAGGCTTTAAATGGGAGC
GCGTGATGAATTTTGAAGACGGAGGTGCTGTTACCGTGACCCAGGACACGAGCTTAGAAGACGGTACCTT
GATCTATAAGGTAAAGCTGCGTGGTACCAATTTCCCGCCGGATGGGCCAGTTATGCAGAAAAAGACTATG
GGCTGGGAAGCATCGACGGAGCGTCTTTACCCCGAAGACGGCGTCCTGAAAGGCGATATTAAAATGGCCC
TGCGACTGAAAGACGGCGGTCGCTACCTTGCAGATTTCAAAACAACGTATAAAGCGAAAAAACCTGTGCA
GATGCCCGGGGCGTACAACGTTGATCGCAAACTAGATATCACTTCACACAACGAAGATTACACGGTAGTC
GAACAGTATGAACGTAGCGAGGGGCGCCATAGCACCGGAGGCATGGATGAACTCTATAAATAATTCAGCC
AAAAAACTTAAGACCGCCGGTCTTGTCCACTACCTTGCAGTAATGCGGTGGACAGGATCGGCGGTTTTCT
TTTCTCTTCTCAAGACTGGGTCTCAAATGGTATTTGAAAAAATTGATAAAAATAGTTGGAACAGAAAAGA
GTATTTTGACCACTACTTTGCAAGTGTACCTTGTACCTACAGCATGACCGTTAAAGTGGATATCACACAA
ATAAAGGAAAAGGGAATGAAACTATATCCTGCAATGCTTTATTATATTGCAATGATTGTAAACCGCCATT
CAGAGTTTAGGACGGCAATCAATCAAGATGGTGAATTGGGGATATATGATGAGATGATACCAAGCTATAC
AATATTTCACAATGATACTGAAACATTTTCCAGCCTTTGGACTGAGTGTAAGTCTGACTTTAAATCATTT
TTAGCAGATTATGAAAGTGATACGCAACGGTATGGAAACAATCATAGAATGGAAGGAAAGCCAAATGCTC
CGGAAAACATTTTTAATGTATCTATGATACCGTGGTCAACCTTCGATGGCTTTAATCTGAATTTGCAGAA
AGGATATGATTATTTGATTCCTATTTTTACTATGGGGAAATATTATAAAGAAGATAACAAAATTATACTT
CCTTTGGCAATTCAAGTTCATCACGCAGTATGTGACGGATTTCACATTTGCCGTTTTGTAAACGAATTGC
AGGAATTGATAAATAGTTAAGCTTCAGGTTTGTCTGTAACTAAAAACAAGTATTTAAGCAAAAACATCGT
AGAAATACGGTGTTTTTTGTTACCCTAAGTTTAAACTAGACCGGGGACTTATCATCCAACCTGTTACGCT
AGCATGAAGAGCACCCCAGGATACATAGATTACCACAACTCCGAGCCCTTCCACCTAGCGTGCTAACCAC
GCACGCTATTGTTGTATAGGCTAGGTGGAGGCTCAGTGATGATAAGTCTGCGATGGTGGATGCATGTGTC
ATGGTCATAGCTGTTTCCTGTGTGAAATTGTTATCCGCTCAGAGGGCACAATCCTATTCCGCGCTATCCG
ACAATCTCCAAGACATTAGGTGGAGTTCAGTTCGGCGTATGGCATATGTCGCTGGAAAGAACATGTGAGC
AAAAGGCCAGCAAAAGGCCAGGAACCGTAAAAAGGCCGCGTTGCTGGCGTTACAGCTGGGCGCGCCCCAT
GTCAGCCGTTAAGTGTTCCTGTGTCACTCAAAATTGCTTTGAGAGGCTCTAAGGGCTTCTCAGTGCGTTA
CATCCCTGGCTTGTTGTCCACAACCGTTAAACCTTAAAGGCTTTAAAAGCCTTATATATTCTTTTTTTTC
TTATAAAACTTAAAACCTTAGAGGCTATTTAAGTTGCTGATTTATATTAATTTTATTGTTCAAACATGAG
AGCTTAGTACGTGAAACATGAGAGCTTAGTACGTTAGCCATGAGAGCTTAGTACGTTAGCCATGAGGGTT
TAGTTCGTTAAACATGAGAGCTTAGTACGTTAAACATGAGAGCTTAGTACGTGAAACATGAGAGCTTAGT
ACGTACTATCAACAGGTTGAACTGCTGATCTTCAGATCGGCGCGCCGGCCGGCCGAAGATCCTTTGATCT
TTTCTACGGGGTCTGACGCTCTATTCAACAAAGCCGCCGTCCCGTCAAGTCAGCGTAAATGGGTAGGGGG
CTTCAAATCGTCCTCGTGATACCAATTCGGAGCCTGCTTTTTTGTACAAACTTGTTGATAATGGCAATTC
AAGGATCTTCACCTAGATCCTTTTAAATTAAAAATGAAGTTTTAAATCAATCTAAAGTATATATGAGTAA
ACTTGGTCTGACAGTTACCAATGCTTAATCAGTGAGGCACCTATCTCAGCGATCTGTCTATTTCGTTCAT
CCATAGTTGCCTGACTCCCCGTCGTGTAGATAACTACGATACGGGAGGGCTTACCATCTGGCCCCAGTGC
TGCAATGATACCGCGAGAGCCACGCTCACCGGCTCCAGATTTATCAGCAATAAACCAGCCAGCCGGAAGG
GCCGAGCGCAGAAGTGGTCCTGCAACTTTATCCGCCTCCATCCAGTCTATTAATTGTTGCCGGGAAGCTA
GAGTAAGTAGTTCGCCAGTTAATAGTTTGCGCAACGTTGTTGCCATTGCTACAGGCATCGTGGTGTCACG
CTCGTCGTTTGGTATGGCTTCATTCAGCTCCGGTTCCCAACGATCAAGGCGAGTTACATGATCCCCCATG
TTGTGCAAAAAAGCGGTTAGCTCCTTCGGTCCTCCGATCGTTGTCAGAAGTAAGTTGGCCGCAGTGTTAT
CACTCATGGTTATGGCAGCACTGCATAATTCTCTTACTGTCATGCCATCCGTAAGATGCTTTTCTGTGAC
TGGTGAGTACTCAACCAAGTCATTCTGAGAATAGTGTATGCGGCGACCGAGTTGCTCTTGCCCGGCGTCA
ATACGGGATAATACCGCGCCACATAGCAGAACTTTAAAAGTGCTCATCATTGGAAAACGTTCTTCGGGGC
GAAAACTCTCAAGGATCTTACCGCTGTTGAGATCCAGTTCGATGTAACCCACTCGTGCACCCAACTGATC
TTCAGCATCTTTTACTTTCACCAGCGTTTCTGGGTGAGCAAAAACAGGAAGGCAAAATGCCGCAAAAAAG
GGAATAAGGGCGACACGGAAATGTTGAATACTCATACTCTTCCTTTTTCAATATTATTGAAGCATTTATC
AGGGTTATTGTCTCATGAGCGGATACATATTTGAATGTATTTAGAAAAATAAACAAATAGGGGTTCCGCG
CACATTTCCCCGAAAAGTGCCAGATACCTGAAACAAAACCCATCGTACGGCCAAGGAAGTCTCCAATAAC
TGTGATCCACCACAAGCGCCAGGGTTTTCCCAGTCACGACGTT
Features (pLannotate 1.2.2; 8 found; start..end, strand, type, name):
    161..269     -  oriT           oriT: incP origin of transfer
   1815..2510    +  CDS            mScarlet-I: mScarlet-I is a basic (constitutively fluorescent) red fluorescent protein published in 2016, derived from synthetic construct. It is reported to be a rapidly-maturing monomer with moderate acid sensitivity.
   2617..3237    +  CDS            catP: CAT2_CLOPF - Protein inferred from homology: Swiss-Prot protein existence level 3. This enzyme is an effector of chloramphenicol resistance in bacteria. From Clostridium perfringens.
   3710..4098    -  rep_origin     R6K γ ori: γ replication origin from E. coli plasmid R6K; requires the R6K initiator protein pi for replication
   4231..4255    -  protein_bind   attB1: mutant version of attB; recombination site for the Gateway® BP reaction BP Clonase™
   4355..5215    -  CDS            AmpR: β-lactamase; bla; confers resistance to ampicillin, carbenicillin, and related antibiotics
   5216..5320    -  promoter       AmpR promoter: bla
   5407..17      -  CDS            lacZα (fragment) (across the origin): LacZα fragment of β-galactosidase; lacZ fragment
