[The description below was written by a language model from this plasmid's Addgene catalogue record and pLannotate feature annotations shown in this document.]
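Description:
pGLU_11 is an empty-backbone synthetic biology vector built on pGLDV_62 and intended for making transposon insertion libraries in bacteria, described in the record as a Himar-variant, chloramphenicol ("CAM") backbone from a scalable transposon mutagenesis system for non-model bacteria. The sequenced plasmid is 5,433 nt. It replicates from the R6K γ origin, which works only when the π initiator protein is supplied in trans. This explains propagation in a pir-expressing E. coli strain (Pir1), where it is listed as high copy and is selected with ampicillin through β-lactamase driven by its native bla promoter. Because most recipient bacteria lack π, the plasmid should behave as a suicide vector after transfer, so that the marker persists only if it has transposed into the genome. An incP (RP4-type) oriT allows mobilisation by conjugation from a donor that provides the transfer functions.

The annotated payload consists of an mScarlet-I red fluorescent protein coding sequence followed, in the same orientation, by catP, the Clostridium perfringens chloramphenicol acetyltransferase. catP presumably supplies the chloramphenicol selection referred to in the name. The automated annotation does not identify a Himar transposase gene, the mariner inverted repeats, or the promoters driving mScarlet-I and catP. A substantial unannotated stretch between oriT and mScarlet-I could hold such elements, but the record does not confirm this, nor does it show which parts lie inside the transposable segment. A Gateway-type attB1 site and a short lacZα fragment spanning the origin of the numbering are also detected and are probably remnants of vector assembly. No insert is recorded.
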