Addgene plasmid #225819: pGLU_11
Purpose: (Empty Backbone) Tn libraries Himar variant CAM backbone
Depositing lab: Nili Ostrov. Depositing organization: Cultivarium, Convergent Research. Publication: A scalable transposon mutagenesis system for non-model bacteria. Gilbert C, Leung J, Crits-Christoph A, Kang SC, Esmurria A, Fenn K, Brumwell SL, Martin-Moldes Z, Mendler K, Barnum TP, Nguyen M-A, Lee HH, Ostrov N. bioRxiv 2025.12.22.696024 10.64898/2025.12.22.696024.
Backbone
  Vector backbone: pGLDV_62
  Vector type: Synthetic Biology
Growth in bacteria
  Bacterial resistance: Ampicillin, 100 μg/mL
  Growth temperature: 37°C
  Growth strain: Pir1
  Copy number: High Copy
Gene/Insert
  Gene/Insert name: None
  Mutation: N/A
Terms and licenses: Academic/Nonprofit Terms; Industry Terms: Not Available to Industry
Depositor comments: Please visit https://doi.org/10.64898/2025.12.22.696024 for bioRxiv preprint.
How to cite: pGLU_11 was a gift from Nili Ostrov (Addgene plasmid # 225819 ; http://n2t.net/addgene:225819 ; RRID:Addgene_225819)
